>Addgene plasmid #124065 | pProEx-Htb-cytATL2-6Gly-sfGFP | addgene full sequence | sequence record 243780 | Addgene NGS Result
TTGAGATCCTTTTTTTCTGCGCGTAATCTGCTGCTTGCAAACAAAAAAACCACCGCTACCAGCGGTGGTT
TGTTTGCCGGATCAAGAGCTACCAACTCTTTTTCCGAAGGTAACTGGCTTCAGCAGAGCGCAGATACCAA
ATACTGTCCTTCTAGTGTAGCCGTAGTTAGGCCACCACTTCAAGAACTCTGTAGCACCGCCTACATACCT
CGCTCTGCTAATCCTGTTACCAGTGGCTGCTGCCAGTGGCGATAAGTCGTGTCTTACCGGGTTGGACTCA
AGACGATAGTTACCGGATAAGGCGCAGCGGTCGGGCTGAACGGGGGGTTCGTGCACACAGCCCAGCTTGG
AGCGAACGACCTACACCGAACTGAGATACCTACAGCGTGAGCTATGAGAAAGCGCCACGCTTCCCGAAGG
GAGAAAGGCGGACAGGTATCCGGTAAGCGGCAGGGTCGGAACAGGAGAGCGCACGAGGGAGCTTCCAGGG
GGAAACGCCTGGTATCTTTATAGTCCTGTCGGGTTTCGCCACCTCTGACTTGAGCGTCGATTTTTGTGAT
GCTCGTCAGGGGGGCGGAGCCTATGGAAAAACGCCAGCAACGCGGCCTTTTTACGGTTCCTGGCCTTTTG
CTGGCCTTTTGCTCACATGTTCTTTCCTGCGTTATCCCCTGATTCTGTGGATAACCGTATTACCGCCTTT
GAGTGAGCTGATACCGCTCGCCGCAGCCGAACGACCGAGCGCAGCGAGTCAGTGAGCGAGGAAGCGGAAG
AGCGCCTGATGCGGTATTTTCTCCTTACGCATCTGTGCGGTATTTCACACCGCATAATTTTGTTAAAATT
CGCGTTAAATTTTTGTTAAATCAGCTCATTTTTTAACCAATAGGCCGAAATCGGCAAAATCCCTTATAAA
TCAAAAGAATAGACCGAGATAGGGT
[37 nt withheld, positions 936-972]
AAAGAACGTGGACTCCAACGTCAAAGG
[49 nt withheld, positions 1000-1048]
T
[91 nt withheld, positions 1050-1140]
G
[124 nt withheld, positions 1142-1265]
CCCATTCGCCATTCAGGCTGCTATGGTGCACTCTCAGTACAATCTGCTCTGATGCCGCATAGTTAAGCCA
GTACCAGTCACGTAGCGATATCGCTACGTGACTGGTACACTCCGCTATCGCTACGTGACTGGGTCATGGC
TGCGCCCCGACACCCGCCAACACCCGCTGACGCGCCCTGACGGGCTTGTCTGCTCCCGGCATCCGCTTAC
AGACAAGCTGTGACCGTCTCCGGGAGCTGCATGTGTCAGAGGTTTTCACCGTCATCACCGAAACGCGCGA
GGCAGCAGATCAATTCGCGCGCGAAGGCGAAGCGGCATGCATTTACGTTGACACCATCGAATGGTGCAAA
ACCTTTCGCGGTATGGCATGATAGCGCCCGGAAGAGAGTCAATTCAGGGTGGTGAATGTGAAACCAGTAA
CGTTATACGATGTCGCAGAGTATGCCGGTGTCTCTTATCAGACCGTTTCCCGCGTGGTGAACCAGGCCAG
CCACGTTTCTGCGAAAACGCGGGAAAAAGTGGAAGCGGCGATGGCGGAGCTGAATTACATTCCCAACCGC
GTGGCACAACAACTGGCGGGCAAACAGTCGTTGCTGATTGGCGTTGCCACCTCCAGTCTGGCCCTGCACG
CGCCGTCGCAAATTGTCGCGGCGATTAAATCTCGCGCCGATCAACTGGGTGCCAGCGTGGTGGTGTCGAT
GGTAGAACGAAGCGGCGTCGAAGCCTGTAAAGCGGCGGTGCACAATCTTCTCGCGCAACGCGTCAGTGGG
CTGATCATTAACTATCCGCTGGATGACCAGGATGCCATTGCTGTGGAAGCTGCCTGCACTAATGTTCCGG
CGTTATTTCTTGATGTCTCTGACCAGACACCCATCAACAGTATTATTTTCTCCCATGAAGACGGTACGCG
ACTGGGCGTGGAGCATCTGGTCGCATTGGGTCACCAGCAAATCGCGCTGTTAGCGGGCCCATTAAGTTCT
GTCTCGGCGCGTCTGCGTCTGGCTGGCTGGCATAAATATCTCACTCGCAATCAAATTCAGCCGATAGCGG
AACGGGAAGGCGACTGGAGTGCCATGTCCGGTTTTCAACAAACCATGCAAATGCTGAATGAGGGCATCGT
TCCCACTGCGATGCTGGTTGCCAACGATCAGATGGCGCTGGGCGCAATGCGCGCCATTACCGAGTCCGGG
CTGCGCGTTGGTGCGGATATCTCGGTAGTGGGATACGACGATACCGAAGACAGCTCATGTTATATCCCGC
CGTTAACCACCATCAAACAGGATTTTCGCCTGCTGGGGCAAACCAGCGTGGACCGCTTGCTGCAACTCTC
TCAGGGCCAGGCGGTGAAGGGCAATCAGCTGTTGCCCGTCTCACTGGTGAAAAGAAAAACCACCCTGGCA
CCCAATACGCAAACCGCCTCTCCCCGCGCGTTGGCCGATTCATTAATGCAGCTGGCACGACAGGTTTCCC
GACTGGAAAGCGGGCAGTGAGCGCAACGCAATTAATGTAAGTTAGCGCGAATTGATCTGGTTTGACAGCT
TATCATCGACTGCACGGTGCACCAATGCTTCTGGCGTCAGGCAGCCATCGGAAGCTGTGGTATGGCTGTG
CAGGTCGTAAATCACTGCATAATTCGTGTCGCTCAAGGCGCACTCCCGTTCTGGATAATGTTTTTTGCGC
CGACATCATAACGGTTCTGGCAAATATTCTGAAATGAGCTGTTGACAATTAATCATCCGGTCCGTATAAT
CTGTGGAATTGTGAGCGGATAACAATTTCACACAGGAAACAGACCATGTCGTACTACCATCACCATCACC
ATCACGATTACGATATCCCAACGACCGAAAACCTGTATTTTCAGGGCGCCATGGGATCCGCCGAAGGCGG
TAGCCTGCGTAACCGCACCCGTTTCGGCAGTCGCAGCAACGAAGCAATGAATCATGTTGATTATCCGGAT
GAAAACTTTGTGGAAGAAATTCAGCTGAATAGTGATACCGAAGTTATGGAAAAACCGCGCCCGATTCAGA
TCGTGCTGGCACATGAAGATGATCACAACTTCGAACTGGATGAAACGGCGCTGGAAAGCATTCTGATGCA
GGATCACATCCGTGATCTGAATGTGGTTGTGCTGAGCGTGGCCGGTGCATTTCGCAAAGGCAAATCTTTT
CTGCTGGATTTCATGCTGCGTTTTATGTACAGCCAGAGCAGCAGCTGGATTGGCGGTAATTATGAACCGC
TGACCGGTTTCACGTGGCGCGGCGGTTGCGAACGTGAAACCACGGGCATTCAGATCTGGAGTGAAGTTTT
TGTTGTGGAAAAACCGGATGGTAGCAAAGTTGCGGTGATTCTGATGGATACCCAGGGCGCCTTCGATTCT
CAGAGTACCATCAAAGATTGTGCAACGGTGTTTGCGCTGTCTACCATGACCAGCAGCGTTCAGGTGTACA
ACCTGAGTCAGAATATTCAGGAAGATGATCTGCAGCATCTGCAGCTGTTCACCGAATACGGTCGCCTGGC
GATGGAAGAAATTTATAAAAAACCGTTCCAGACGCTGATGTTTCTGATCCGTGATTGGTCTTATCCGTAC
GAACATAGTTATGGCCTGGAAGGCGGTAACAAATTTCTGGAAAAACGCCTGCAGGTTAAACAGAACCAGC
ACGAAGAACTGCAGAATGTGCGTAAACATATTCACTCTTGCTTCACCAACATCGGTTGTTTTCTGCTGCC
GCATCCGGGCCTGAAAGTTGCCACGAATCCGTATTTCGATGGTCGCCTGGTGGAAATCGATGATGAATTT
AAAAAAGAACTGCGTGAACTGGTTCCGCTGCTGCTGGCACCGGAAAATCTGGTTGAAAAAGAAATCAGCG
GTTCTAAAGTGACCTGCCGCGATCTGCTGGAATACTTCAAAGCGTACATCAAAATCTACCAGGGCGAAGA
ACTGCCGCACCCGAAAAGCATGCTGCAGGCGACCGCCGAAGCAAACAATATGGCGGCCGTTGCGGGCGCC
AAAGATACGTACAGTCGTAGCATGGAACAAGTGTGTGGCGGTGATAAACCGTATATTGCGCCGAGCGATC
TGGAACGCAAACATCTGGATCTGAAAGAAACCTGCATCAAACAGTTCCGTTCTGTGAAGAAAATGGGCGG
TGAAGAATTTTGTCGTCGCTACCAGGAACAGCTGGAAGCCGAAATTGAAGAAACCTATGCAAACTTCCTG
AAACACAACGATGGTAAAAACATCTTTTACGCAGCACGTACCGGCGGCGGCGGCGGCGGCAGCAAAGGAG
AAGAACTTTTCACTGGAGTTGTCCCAATTCTTGTTGAATTAGATGGTGATGTTAATGGGCACAAATTTTC
TGTCCGTGGAGAGGGTGAAGGTGATGCTACAAACGGAAAACTCACCCTTAAATTTATTTGCACTACTGGA
AAACTACCTGTTCCATGGCCAACACTTGTCACTACTTTAACTTATGGTGTTCAATGCTTTTCCCGTTATC
CGGATCATATGAAACGGCATGACTTTTTCAAGAGTGCCATGCCCGAAGGTTATGTACAGGAACGCACTAT
ATCTTTCAAAGATGACGGGACCTACAAGACGCGTGCTGAAGTCAAGTTTGAAGGTGATACCCTTGTTAAT
CGTATCGAGTTAAAAGGTATTGATTTTAAAGAAGATGGAAACATTCTCGGACACAAACTCGAGTACAACT
TTAACTCACACAATGTATACATCACGGCAGACAAACAAAAGAATGGAATCAAAGCTAACTTCAAAATTCG
CCACAACGTTGAAGATGGTTCCGTTCAACTAGCAGACCATTATCAACAAAATACTCCAATTGGCGATGGC
CCTGTCCTTTTACCAGACAACCATTACCTGTCGACACAATCTGTCCTTTCGAAAGATCCCAACGAAAAGC
GTGACCACATGGTCCTTCTTGAGTTTGTAACTGCTGCTGGGATTACACATGGCATGGATGAGCTCTACAA
ATAAGCGGCCGCTTTCGAATCTAGAGCCTGCAGTCTCGAGGCATGCGGTACCAAGCTTGGCTGTTTTGGC
GGATGAGAGAAGATTTTCAGCCTGATACAGATTAAATCAGAACGCAGAAGCGGTCTGATAAAACAGAATT
TGCCTGGCGGCAGTAGCGCGGTGGTCCCACCTGACCCCATGCCGAACTCAGAAGTGAAACGCCGTAGCGC
CGATGGTAGTGTGGGGTCTCCCCATGCGAGAGTAGGGAACTGCCAGGCATCAAATAAAACGAAAGGCTCA
GTCGAAAGACTGGGCCTTTCGTTTTATCTGTTGTTTGTCGGTGAACGCTCTCCTGAGTAGGACAAATCCG
CCGGGAGCGGATTTGAACGTTGCGAAGCAACGGCCCGGAGGGTGGCGGGCAGGACGCCCGCCATAAACTG
CCAGGCATCAAATTAAGCAGAAGGCCATCCTGACGGATGGCCTTTTTGCGTTTCTACAAACTCTTTTGTT
TATTTTTCTAAATACATTCAAATATGTATCCGCTCATGAGACAATAACCCTGATAAATGCTTCAATAATA
TTGAAAAAGGAAGAGTATGAGTATTCAACATTTCCGTGTCGCCCTTATTCCCTTTTTTGCGGCATTTTGC
CTTCCTGTTTTTGCTCACCCAGAAACGCTGGTGAAAGTAAAAGATGCTGAAGATCAGTTGGGTGCACGAG
TGGGTTACATCGAACTGGATCTCAACAGCGGTAAGATCCTTGAGAGTTTTCGCCCCGAAGAACGTTTTCC
AATGATGAGCACTTTTAAAGTTCTGCTATGTGGCGCGGTATTATCCCGTGTTGACGCCGGGCAAGAGCAA
CTCGGTCGCCGCATACACTATTCTCAGAATGACTTGGTTGAGTACTCACCAGTCACAGAAAAGCATCTTA
CGGATGGCATGACAGTAAGAGAATTATGCAGTGCTGCCATAACCATGAGTGATAACACTGCGGCCAACTT
ACTTCTGACAACGATCGGAGGACCGAAGGAGCTAACCGCTTTTTTGCACAACATGGGGGATCATGTAACT
CGCCTTGATCGTTGGGAACCGGAGCTGAATGAAGCCATACCAAACGACGAGCGTGACACCACGATGCCTG
TAGCAATGGCAACAACGTTGCGCAAACTATTAACTGGCGAACTACTTACTCTAGCTTCCCGGCAACAATT
AATAGACTGGATGGAGGCGGATAAAGTTGCAGGACCACTTCTGCGCTCGGCCCTTCCGGCTGGCTGGTTT
ATTGCTGATAAATCTGGAGCCGGTGAGCGTGGGTCTCGCGGTATCATTGCAGCACTGGGGCCAGATGGTA
AGCCCTCCCGTATCGTAGTTATCTACACGACGGGGAGTCAGGCAACTATGGATGAACGAAATAGACAGAT
CGCTGAGATAGGTGCCTCACTGATTAAGCATTGGTAACTGTCAGACCAAGTTTACTCATATATACTTTAG
ATTGATTTAAAACTTCATTTTTAATTTAAAAGGATCTAGGTGAAGATCCTTTTTGATAATCTCATGACCA
AAATCCCTTAACGTGAGTTTTCGTTCCACTGAGCGTCAGACCCCGTAGAAAAGATCAAAGGATCTTC
Features (pLannotate 1.2.2; 24 found; start..end, strand, type, name):
      1..589     +  rep_origin     ori: high-copy-number ColE1/pMB1/pBR322/pUC origin of replication
    775..826     -  misc_feature   bom (fragment): basis of mobility region from pBR322
    837..1265    -  rep_origin     f1 ori (sequence partly withheld): f1 bacteriophage origin of replication; arrow indicates direction of (+) strand synthesis
   1270..1286    -  CDS            lacZα (fragment): LacZα fragment of β-galactosidase; lacZ fragment
   1287..1338    -  misc_feature   bom (fragment): basis of mobility region from pBR322
   1339..1355    +  misc_feature   bom (fragment): basis of mobility region from pBR322
   1371..1409    -  misc_feature   bom (fragment): basis of mobility region from pBR322
   1511..1551    -  CDS            rop (fragment): Rop protein, which maintains plasmids at low copy number; rop
   1595..1672    +  promoter       lacIq promoter: lacI (mutant); In the lacIq allele, a single base change in the promoter boosts expression of the lacI gene about 10-fold.
   1673..2755    +  CDS            lacI: lac repressor; lacI; The lac repressor binds to the lac operator to inhibit transcription in E. coli. This inhibition can be relieved by adding lactose or isopropyl-β-D-thiogalactopyranoside (IPTG).
   2797..2814    +  promoter       tet promoter (fragment): E. coli promoter for tetracycline efflux protein gene
   2810..2911    -  CDS            yciV (fragment): RNAAM_ECOLI - Also known as trpH From Escherichia coli (strain K12).
   2986..3002    +  promoter       EM7 promoter (fragment): synthetic bacterial promoter&nbsp
   3024..3040    +  protein_bind   lac operator: The lac repressor binds to the lac operator to inhibit transcription in E. coli. This inhibition can be relieved by adding lactose or isopropyl-β-D-thiogalactopyranoside (IPTG). lac repressor encoded by lacI
   3071..3090    +  CDS            8xHis (fragment): 8xHis affinity tag
   3112..3132    +  CDS            TEV site: tobacco etch virus (TEV) protease recognition and cleavage site
   3160..4527    +  CDS            Atl2 (fragment): ATLA2_MOUSE - Also known as Arl6ip2. Experimental evidence at protein level: Swiss-Prot protein existence level 1. GTPase tethering membranes through formation of trans- homooligomers and mediating homotypic fusion of endoplasmic reticulum membranes. Functions in endoplasmic reticulum tubular network biogenesis. From Mus musculus (Mouse).
   4528..4545    +  promoter       chicken β-actin promoter (fragment): contains a 21-bp deletion relative to the standard chicken β-actin promoter
   4546..5256    +  CDS            Superfolder GFP: Superfolder GFP is a basic (constitutively fluorescent) green fluorescent protein published in 2005, derived from Aequorea victoria. It is reported to be a very rapidly-maturing weak dimer.
   5397..5512    +  ncRNA          5S rRNA: Accession: RF00001 - 5S ribosomal RNA
   5516..5602    +  terminator     rrnB T1 terminator: Escherichia coli rrnB; transcription terminator T1 from the E. coli rrnB gene
   5694..5721    +  terminator     rrnB T2 terminator: transcription terminator T2 from the E. coli rrnB gene
   5740..5831    +  promoter       AmpR promoter: bla
   5832..6692    +  CDS            AmpR: β-lactamase; bla; confers resistance to ampicillin, carbenicillin, and related antibiotics
