[The description below was written by a language model from this plasmid's Addgene catalogue record and pLannotate feature annotations shown in this document.]
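Description:
pProEx-Htb-cytATL2-6Gly-sfGFP is a bacterial expression plasmid of about 6.9 kb built on the pProEx-Htb backbone, designed for producing and purifying a fluorescently tagged cytosolic fragment of Xenopus laevis atlastin in E. coli. It replicates through a ColE1/pMB1-type origin and is selected with ampicillin via the β-lactamase gene under its own promoter. An f1 origin is also present, along with remnants of pBR322-derived bom and rop sequences.

The insert, cloned between BamHI and NotI, is a cytosolic atlastin fragment codon-optimized for E. coli. The automated annotation matches it by homology to mouse Atl2, a GTPase that tethers and fuses endoplasmic reticulum membranes, but the catalogue lists the species as frog. It is followed directly by an 18-bp segment and then superfolder GFP. This short segment corresponds to the six-glycine linker in the plasmid's name, and its labelling as a chicken β-actin promoter fragment is almost certainly a spurious hit. Upstream of the insert, the vector contributes a polyhistidine tag and a TEV protease cleavage site, so the fusion can be captured by metal-affinity chromatography and the tag then removed.

Transcription is driven by the trc promoter according to the record. The feature table does not annotate this promoter by name, but shows a lac operator just upstream of the coding region. A lacI gene under the lacIq promoter supplies repressor, making expression IPTG-inducible. The rrnB T1 and T2 terminators, with the adjacent 5S rRNA sequence, close the transcription unit. The purified protein suits in vitro work on atlastin and ER network formation.
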