Addgene plasmid #124065: pProEx-Htb-cytATL2-6Gly-sfGFP
Purpose: E. coli. exp. and purif. of X. laevis cytATL fragment fused to GFP in c-terminus.
Depositing lab: Tom Rapoport. Depositing organization: Harvard Medical School. Publication: Cooperation of the ER-shaping proteins atlastin, lunapark, and reticulons to generate a tubular membrane network. Wang S, Tukachinsky H, Romano FB, Rapoport TA. Elife. 2016 Sep 13;5. pii: e18605. doi: 10.7554/eLife.18605. PubMed 27619977.
Backbone
  Vector backbone: pProEx-Htb
  Backbone manufacturer: Life Technologies
  Vector type: Bacterial Expression
Growth in bacteria
  Bacterial resistance: Ampicillin, 100 μg/mL
  Growth temperature: 37°C
  Growth strain: DH5alpha
  Copy number: Unknown
Gene/Insert
  Gene/Insert name: cytATL-sfGFP (alt names: X. laevis cytosolic Atlastin fragment. sfGFP fused to c-terminus; Codon Optimized for E. Coli expression.)
  Species: X. laevis (frog)
  Promoter: trc
  Tag / fusion protein: sfGFP (C terminal on insert)
  Cloning method: Restriction Enzyme; 5′ cloning site BamHI (unknown if destroyed); 3′ cloning site NotI (unknown if destroyed)
  Sequencing primers: 5′ M13_pUC_Rev_primer; 3′ pBAD_Rev_primer
Terms and licenses: Academic/Nonprofit Terms; Industry Terms: Not Available to Industry
How to cite: pProEx-Htb-cytATL2-6Gly-sfGFP was a gift from Tom Rapoport (Addgene plasmid # 124065 ; http://n2t.net/addgene:124065 ; RRID:Addgene_124065)
